Addgene plasmid #90607: CDK5RAP2 F12.3 gRNA
Purpose: 3rd generation lentiviral gRNA plasmid targeting human CDK5RAP2
Depositing lab: Iain Cheeseman. Depositing organization: Whitehead Institute for Biomedical Research. Publication: Large-Scale Analysis of CRISPR/Cas9 Cell-Cycle Knockouts Reveals the Diversity of p53-Dependent Responses to Cell-Cycle Defects. McKinley KL, Cheeseman IM. Dev Cell. 2017 Feb 27;40(4):405-420.e2. doi: 10.1016/j.devcel.2017.01.012. Epub 2017 Feb 16. PubMed 28216383.
Backbone
  Vector backbone: pLenti-sgRNA
  Backbone manufacturer: Eric Lander & David Sabatini labs (Addgene plasmid #71409)
  Backbone size w/o insert (bp): 9151
  Vector type: Lentiviral, CRISPR
  Selectable markers: Puromycin
Growth in bacteria
  Bacterial resistance: Ampicillin, 100 μg/mL
  Growth temperature: 37°C
  Growth strain: NEB Stable
  Copy number: Unknown
Gene/Insert
  Gene/Insert name: CDK5RAP2 (Guide Designation F12.3) (alt name: pKMKO series)
  gRNA/shRNA sequence: CACCgACCGTCCCTGGGACGCTCAG
  Species: H. sapiens (human)
  Promoter: U6
  Cloning method: Restriction Enzyme; 5′ cloning site BsmBI (destroyed during cloning); 3′ cloning site BsmBI (destroyed during cloning)
  Sequencing primers: 5′ hU6-F (5'-GAGGGCCTATTTCCCATGATT-3'); 3′ EF1a-R (5'-CACGGCGACTACTGCACTTA-3')
Terms and licenses: Academic/Nonprofit Terms; Industry Terms: Not Available to Industry
Depositor comments: Please note that gRNA target sequence listed is not strictly the 20nt spacer sequence, but also contains the 5' BsmBI overhang. For more information about knockout human cell lines generated using this plasmid, please see http://cellcycleknockouts.wi.mit.edu/ .
How to cite: CDK5RAP2 F12.3 gRNA was a gift from Iain Cheeseman (Addgene plasmid # 90607 ; http://n2t.net/addgene:90607 ; RRID:Addgene_90607)
