[The description below was written by a language model from this plasmid's Addgene catalogue record and pLannotate feature annotations shown in this document.]
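Description:
CDK5RAP2 F12.3 gRNA is a third-generation lentiviral CRISPR guide RNA plasmid built on the pLenti-sgRNA backbone and designed to target human CDK5RAP2. It is maintained in E. coli through a high-copy ColE1/pUC-type origin with ampicillin selection (AmpR/β-lactamase). It also carries an f1 origin and leftover cloning-vector elements such as lac promoter/operator, lacZα and lacI fragments, and T3 and T7 promoters. The catalogue lists the empty backbone as about 9.2 kb, whereas the sequenced record is 7,302 nt. The shorter length would fit loss of a stuffer fragment when the guide was cloned between the two BsmBI sites, which were destroyed in the process, but the record does not state the reason.

The viral portion has an RSV promoter driving a truncated HIV-1 5' LTR, which makes genomic RNA production Tat-independent. This is followed by the Ψ packaging signal with a partial gag sequence, the RRE for Rev-dependent export, a cPPT/CTS, WPRE and a self-inactivating ΔU3 3' LTR, with an SV40 polyadenylation signal and SV40 origin downstream. Between the LTRs, a human U6 RNA polymerase III promoter expresses the CDK5RAP2-specific spacer fused to the Streptococcus pyogenes Cas9 guide scaffold (annotated as a tracrRNA fragment). A separate EF-1α core promoter drives puromycin N-acetyltransferase so that transduced mammalian cells can be selected with puromycin.

No Cas9 coding sequence is annotated, so the nuclease must be provided separately in the target cells. The plasmid belongs to a guide series used in a large-scale analysis of cell-cycle gene knockouts in human cells, where it serves to disrupt CDK5RAP2.
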