Features (pLannotate 1.2.2; 27 found; start..end, strand, type, name):
    103..124     +  protein_bind   CAP binding site: CAP binding activates transcription in the presence of cAMP. E. coli catabolite activator protein
    139..169     +  promoter       lac promoter: promoter for the E. coli lac operon
    177..193     +  protein_bind   lac operator: The lac repressor binds to the lac operator to inhibit transcription in E. coli. This inhibition can be relieved by adding lactose or isopropyl-β-D-thiogalactopyranoside (IPTG). lac repressor encoded by lacI
    238..256     +  promoter       T3 promoter: promoter for bacteriophage T3 RNA polymerase
    284..510     +  promoter       RSV promoter: Rous sarcoma virus enhancer/promoter
    511..691     +  LTR            5' LTR (truncated): truncated 5' long terminal repeat (LTR) from HIV-1
    738..863     +  misc_feature   HIV-1 Ψ: packaging signal of human immunodeficiency virus type 1
    847..1210    +  CDS            HIV-1 gag (fragment): gag protein from human immunodeficiency virus 1; gag
   1356..1589    +  misc_feature   RRE: The Rev response element (RRE) of HIV-1 allows for Rev-dependent mRNA export from the nucleus to the cytoplasm.
   1966..1992    +  CDS            Rev (fragment): human immunodeficiency virus 1 (HIV-1) Rev protein; rev; enhances nuclear export of unspliced and incompletely spliced viral mRNAs
   1996..2236    +  promoter       U6 promoter: RNA polymerase III promoter for human U6 snRNA
   2284..2351    +  misc_RNA       tracrRNA (fragment): trans-activating CRISPR RNA for the Streptococcus pyogenes CRISPR/Cas9 system
   2400..2517    +  misc_feature   cPPT/CTS: central polypurine tract and central termination sequence of HIV-1
   2586..2797    +  promoter       EF-1α core promoter: core promoter for human elongation factor EF-1α
   2823..3422    +  CDS            PuroR (fragment): puromycin N-acetyltransferase; pac from Streptomyces; confers resistance to puromycin
   3438..4026    +  misc_feature   WPRE: woodchuck hepatitis virus posttranscriptional regulatory element
   4077..4096    +  misc_feature   cPPT/CTS (fragment): central polypurine tract and central termination sequence of HIV-1
   4098..4331    +  LTR            3' LTR (ΔU3): self-inactivating 3' long terminal repeat (LTR) from HIV-1
   4409..4530    +  polyA_signal   SV40 poly(A) signal: SV40 polyadenylation signal
   4570..4705    +  rep_origin     SV40 ori: SV40 origin of replication
   4726..4744    -  promoter       T7 promoter: promoter for bacteriophage T7 RNA polymerase
   4752..4907    +  CDS            lacZα (fragment): LacZα fragment of β-galactosidase; lacZ fragment
   4912..5340    +  rep_origin     f1 ori (sequence partly withheld): f1 bacteriophage origin of replication; arrow indicates direction of (+) strand synthesis
   5393..5497    +  promoter       AmpR promoter: bla
   5498..6358    +  CDS            AmpR: β-lactamase; bla; confers resistance to ampicillin, carbenicillin, and related antibiotics
   6529..7117    +  rep_origin     ori: high-copy-number ColE1/pMB1/pBR322/pUC origin of replication
   7300..90      +  CDS            lacI (fragment) (across the origin): lac repressor; lacI; The lac repressor binds to the lac operator to inhibit transcription in E. coli. This inhibition can be relieved by adding lactose or isopropyl-β-D-thiogalactopyranoside (IPTG).
>Addgene plasmid #90607 | CDK5RAP2 F12.3 gRNA | addgene full sequence | sequence record 183313 | Addgene NGS Result
CCCAATACGCAAACCGCCTCTCCCCGCGCGTTGGCCGATTCATTAATGCAGCTGGCACGACAGGTTTCCC
GACTGGAAAGCGGGCAGTGAGCGCAACGCAATTAATGTGAGTTAGCTCACTCATTAGGCACCCCAGGCTT
TACACTTTATGCTTCCGGCTCGTATGTTGTGTGGAATTGTGAGCGGATAACAATTTCACACAGGAAACAG
CTATGACCATGATTACGCCAAGCGCGCAATTAACCCTCACTAAAGGGAACAAAAGCTGGAGCTGCAAGCT
TAATGTAGTCTTATGCAATACTCTTGTAGTCTTGCAACATGGTAACGATGAGTTAGCAACATGCCTTACA
AGGAGAGAAAAAGCACCGTGCATGCCGATTGGTGGAAGTAAGGTGGTACGATCGTGCCTTATTAGGAAGG
CAACAGACGGGTCTGACATGGATTGGACGAACCACTGAATTGCCGCATTGCAGAGATATTGTATTTAAGT
GCCTAGCTCGATACATAAACGGGTCTCTCTGGTTAGACCAGATCTGAGCCTGGGAGCTCTCTGGCTAACT
AGGGAACCCACTGCTTAAGCCTCAATAAAGCTTGCCTTGAGTGCTTCAAGTAGTGTGTGCCCGTCTGTTG
TGTGACTCTGGTAACTAGAGATCCCTCAGACCCTTTTAGTCAGTGTGGAAAATCTCTAGCAGTGGCGCCC
GAACAGGGACTTGAAAGCGAAAGGGAAACCAGAGGAGCTCTCTCGACGCAGGACTCGGCTTGCTGAAGCG
CGCACGGCAAGAGGCGAGGGGCGGCGACTGGTGAGTACGCCAAAAATTTTGACTAGCGGAGGCTAGAAGG
AGAGAGATGGGTGCGAGAGCGTCAGTATTAAGCGGGGGAGAATTAGATCGCGATGGGAAAAAATTCGGTT
AAGGCCAGGGGGAAAGAAAAAATATAAATTAAAACATATAGTATGGGCAAGCAGGGAGCTAGAACGATTC
GCAGTTAATCCTGGCCTGTTAGAAACATCAGAAGGCTGTAGACAAATACTGGGACAGCTACAACCATCCC
TTCAGACAGGATCAGAAGAACTTAGATCATTATATAATACAGTAGCAACCCTCTATTGTGTGCATCAAAG
GATAGAGATAAAAGACACCAAGGAAGCTTTAGACAAGATAGAGGAAGAGCAAAACAAAAGTAAGACCACC
GCACAGCAAGCGGCCGCTGATCTTCAGACCTGGAGGAGGAGATATGAGGGACAATTGGAGAAGTGAATTA
TATAAATATAAAGTAGTAAAAATTGAACCATTAGGAGTAGCACCCACCAAGGCAAAGAGAAGAGTGGTGC
AGAGAGAAAAAAGAGCAGTGGGAATAGGAGCTTTGTTCCTTGGGTTCTTGGGAGCAGCAGGAAGCACTAT
GGGCGCAGCGTCAATGACGCTGACGGTACAGGCCAGACAATTATTGTCTGGTATAGTGCAGCAGCAGAAC
AATTTGCTGAGGGCTATTGAGGCGCAACAGCATCTGTTGCAACTCACAGTCTGGGGCATCAAGCAGCTCC
AGGCAAGAATCCTGGCTGTGGAAAGATACCTAAAGGATCAACAGCTCCTGGGGATTTGGGGTTGCTCTGG
AAAACTCATTTGCACCACTGCTGTGCCTTGGAATGCTAGTTGGAGTAATAAATCTCTGGAACAGATTTGG
AATCACACGACCTGGATGGAGTGGGACAGAGAAATTAACAATTACACAAGCTTAATACACTCCTTAATTG
AAGAATCGCAAAACCAGCAAGAAAAGAATGAACAAGAATTATTGGAATTAGATAAATGGGCAAGTTTGTG
GAATTGGTTTAACATAACAAATTGGCTGTGGTATATAAAATTATTCATAATGATAGTAGGAGGCTTGGTA
GGTTTAAGAATAGTTTTTGCTGTACTTTCTATAGTGAATAGAGTTAGGCAGGGATATTCACCATTATCGT
TTCAGACCCACCTCCCAACCCCGAGGGGACCCAGAGAGGGCCTATTTCCCATGATTCCTTCATATTTGCA
TATACGATACAAGGCTGTTAGAGAGATAATTAGAATTAATTTGACTGTAAACACAAAGATATTAGTACAA
AATACGTGACGTAGAAAGTAATAATTTCTTGGGTAGTTTGCAGTTTTAAAATTATGTTTTAAAATGGACT
ATCATATGCTTACCGTAACTTGAAAGTATTTCGATTTCTTGGCTTTATATATCTTGTGGAAAGGACGAAA
CACCGACCGTCCCTGGGACGCTCAGGTTTAAGAGCTATGCTGGAAACAGCATAGCAAGTTTAAATAAGGC
TAGTCCGTTATCAACTTGAAAAAGTGGCACCGAGTCGGTGCTTTTTTTGAATTCTAGATCTTGAGACAAA
TGGCAGTATTCATCCACAATTTTAAAAGAAAAGGGGGGATTGGGGGGTACAGTGCAGGGGAAAGAATAGT
AGACATAATAGCAACAGACATACAAACTAAAGAATTACAAAAACAAATTACAAAAATTCAAAATTTTCGG
GTTTATTACAGGGACAGCAGAGATCCACTTTGGCGCCGGCTCGAGTGGCTCCGGTGCCCGTCAGTGGGCA
GAGCGCACATCGCCCACAGTCCCCGAGAAGTTGGGGGGAGGGGTCGGCAATTGAACCGGTGCCTAGAGAA
GGTGGCGCGGGGTAAACTGGGAAAGTGATGTCGTGTACTGGCTCCGCCTTTTTCCCGAGGGTGGGGGAGA
ACCGTATATAAGTGCAGTAGTCGCCGTGAACGTTCTTTTTCGCAACGGGTTTGCCGCCAGAACACAGGTG
TCGTGACGCGGGATCCGCCACCATGACCGAGTACAAGCCCACGGTGCGCCTCGCCACCCGCGACGACGTC
CCCAGGGCCGTACGCACCCTCGCCGCCGCGTTCGCCGACTACCCCGCCACGCGCCACACCGTCGATCCGG
ACCGCCACATCGAGCGGGTCACCGAGCTGCAAGAACTCTTCCTCACGCGCGTCGGGCTCGACATCGGCAA
GGTGTGGGTCGCGGACGACGGCGCCGCGGTGGCGGTCTGGACCACGCCGGAGAGCGTCGAAGCGGGGGCG
GTGTTCGCCGAGATCGGCCCGCGCATGGCCGAGTTGAGCGGTTCCCGGCTGGCCGCGCAGCAACAGATGG
AAGGCCTCCTGGCGCCGCACCGGCCCAAGGAGCCCGCGTGGTTCCTGGCCACCGTCGGAGTCTCGCCCGA
CCACCAGGGCAAGGGTCTGGGCAGCGCCGTCGTGCTCCCCGGAGTGGAGGCGGCCGAGCGCGCCGGGGTG
CCCGCCTTCCTGGAGACCTCCGCGCCCCGCAACCTCCCCTTCTACGAGCGGCTCGGCTTCACCGTCACCG
CCGACGTCGAGGTGCCCGAAGGACCGCGCACCTGGTGCATGACCCGCAAGCCCGGTGCCTGAACGCGTTA
AGTCGACAATCAACCTCTGGATTACAAAATTTGTGAAAGATTGACTGGTATTCTTAACTATGTTGCTCCT
TTTACGCTATGTGGATACGCTGCTTTAATGCCTTTGTATCATGCTATTGCTTCCCGTATGGCTTTCATTT
TCTCCTCCTTGTATAAATCCTGGTTGCTGTCTCTTTATGAGGAGTTGTGGCCCGTTGTCAGGCAACGTGG
CGTGGTGTGCACTGTGTTTGCTGACGCAACCCCCACTGGTTGGGGCATTGCCACCACCTGTCAGCTCCTT
TCCGGGACTTTCGCTTTCCCCCTCCCTATTGCCACGGCGGAACTCATCGCCGCCTGCCTTGCCCGCTGCT
GGACAGGGGCTCGGCTGTTGGGCACTGACAATTCCGTGGTGTTGTCGGGGAAATCATCGTCCTTTCCTTG
GCTGCTCGCCTGTGTTGCCACCTGGATTCTGCGCGGGACGTCCTTCTGCTACGTCCCTTCGGCCCTCAAT
CCAGCGGACCTTCCTTCCCGCGGCCTGCTGCCGGCTCTGCGGCCTCTTCCGCGTCTTCGCCTTCGCCCTC
AGACGAGTCGGATCTCCCTTTGGGCCGCCTCCCCGCGTCGACTTTAAGACCAATGACTTACAAGGCAGCT
GTAGATCTTAGCCACTTTTTAAAAGAAAAGGGGGGACTGGAAGGGCTAATTCACTCCCAACGAAGACAAG
ATCTGCTTTTTGCTTGTACTGGGTCTCTCTGGTTAGACCAGATCTGAGCCTGGGAGCTCTCTGGCTAACT
AGGGAACCCACTGCTTAAGCCTCAATAAAGCTTGCCTTGAGTGCTTCAAGTAGTGTGTGCCCGTCTGTTG
TGTGACTCTGGTAACTAGAGATCCCTCAGACCCTTTTAGTCAGTGTGGAAAATCTCTAGCAGTACGTATA
GTAGTTCATGTCATCTTATTATTCAGTATTTATAACTTGCAAAGAAATGAATATCAGAGAGTGAGAGGAA
CTTGTTTATTGCAGCTTATAATGGTTACAAATAAAGCAATAGCATCACAAATTTCACAAATAAAGCATTT
TTTTCACTGCATTCTAGTTGTGGTTTGTCCAAACTCATCAATGTATCTTATCATGTCTGGCTCTAGCTAT
CCCGCCCCTAACTCCGCCCATCCCGCCCCTAACTCCGCCCAGTTCCGCCCATTCTCCGCCCCATGGCTGA
CTAATTTTTTTTATTTATGCAGAGGCCGAGGCCGCCTCGGCCTCTGAGCTATTCCAGAAGTAGTGAGGAG
GCTTTTTTGGAGGCCTAGGGACGTACCCAATTCGCCCTATAGTGAGTCGTATTACGCGCGCTCACTGGCC
GTCGTTTTACAACGTCGTGACTGGGAAAACCCTGGCGTTACCCAACTTAATCGCCTTGCAGCACATCCCC
CTTTCGCCAGCTGGCGTAATAGCGAAGAGGCCCGCACCGATCGCCCTTCCCAACAGTTGCGCAGCCTGAA
TGGCGAATGGG
[124 nt withheld, positions 4912-5035]
C
[91 nt withheld, positions 5037-5127]
A
[49 nt withheld, positions 5129-5177]
CCTTTGACGTTGGAGTCCACGTTCTTT
[37 nt withheld, positions 5205-5241]
ACCCTATCTCGGTCTATTCTTTTGATTTATAAGGGATTTTGCCGATTTCGGCCTATTGGTTAAAAAATGA
GCTGATTTAACAAAAATTTAACGCGAATTTTAACAAAATATTAACGCTTACAATTTAGGTGGCACTTTTC
GGGGAAATGTGCGCGGAACCCCTATTTGTTTATTTTTCTAAATACATTCAAATATGTATCCGCTCATGAG
ACAATAACCCTGATAAATGCTTCAATAATATTGAAAAAGGAAGAGTATGAGTATTCAACATTTCCGTGTC
GCCCTTATTCCCTTTTTTGCGGCATTTTGCCTTCCTGTTTTTGCTCACCCAGAAACGCTGGTGAAAGTAA
AAGATGCTGAAGATCAGTTGGGTGCACGAGTGGGTTACATCGAACTGGATCTCAACAGCGGTAAGATCCT
TGAGAGTTTTCGCCCCGAAGAACGTTTTCCAATGATGAGCACTTTTAAAGTTCTGCTATGTGGCGCGGTA
TTATCCCGTATTGACGCCGGGCAAGAGCAACTCGGTCGCCGCATACACTATTCTCAGAATGACTTGGTTG
AGTACTCACCAGTCACAGAAAAGCATCTTACGGATGGCATGACAGTAAGAGAATTATGCAGTGCTGCCAT
AACCATGAGTGATAACACTGCGGCCAACTTACTTCTGACAACGATCGGAGGACCGAAGGAGCTAACCGCT
TTTTTGCACAACATGGGGGATCATGTAACTCGCCTTGATCGTTGGGAACCGGAGCTGAATGAAGCCATAC
CAAACGACGAGCGTGACACCACGATGCCTGTAGCAATGGCAACAACGTTGCGCAAACTATTAACTGGCGA
ACTACTTACTCTAGCTTCCCGGCAACAATTAATAGACTGGATGGAGGCGGATAAAGTTGCAGGACCACTT
CTGCGCTCGGCCCTTCCGGCTGGCTGGTTTATTGCTGATAAATCTGGAGCCGGTGAGCGTGGGTCTCGCG
GTATCATTGCAGCACTGGGGCCAGATGGTAAGCCCTCCCGTATCGTAGTTATCTACACGACGGGGAGTCA
GGCAACTATGGATGAACGAAATAGACAGATCGCTGAGATAGGTGCCTCACTGATTAAGCATTGGTAACTG
TCAGACCAAGTTTACTCATATATACTTTAGATTGATTTAAAACTTCATTTTTAATTTAAAAGGATCTAGG
TGAAGATCCTTTTTGATAATCTCATGACCAAAATCCCTTAACGTGAGTTTTCGTTCCACTGAGCGTCAGA
CCCCGTAGAAAAGATCAAAGGATCTTCTTGAGATCCTTTTTTTCTGCGCGTAATCTGCTGCTTGCAAACA
AAAAAACCACCGCTACCAGCGGTGGTTTGTTTGCCGGATCAAGAGCTACCAACTCTTTTTCCGAAGGTAA
CTGGCTTCAGCAGAGCGCAGATACCAAATACTGTTCTTCTAGTGTAGCCGTAGTTAGGCCACCACTTCAA
GAACTCTGTAGCACCGCCTACATACCTCGCTCTGCTAATCCTGTTACCAGTGGCTGCTGCCAGTGGCGAT
AAGTCGTGTCTTACCGGGTTGGACTCAAGACGATAGTTACCGGATAAGGCGCAGCGGTCGGGCTGAACGG
GGGGTTCGTGCACACAGCCCAGCTTGGAGCGAACGACCTACACCGAACTGAGATACCTACAGCGTGAGCT
ATGAGAAAGCGCCACGCTTCCCGAAGGGAGAAAGGCGGACAGGTATCCGGTAAGCGGCAGGGTCGGAACA
GGAGAGCGCACGAGGGAGCTTCCAGGGGGAAACGCCTGGTATCTTTATAGTCCTGTCGGGTTTCGCCACC
TCTGACTTGAGCGTCGATTTTTGTGATGCTCGTCAGGGGGGCGGAGCCTATGGAAAAACGCCAGCAACGC
GGCCTTTTTACGGTTCCTGGCCTTTTGCTGGCCTTTTGCTCACATGTTCTTTCCTGCGTTATCCCCTGAT
TCTGTGGATAACCGTATTACCGCCTTTGAGTGAGCTGATACCGCTCGCCGCAGCCGAACGACCGAGCGCA
GCGAGTCAGTGAGCGAGGAAGCGGAAGAGCG
